Addgene plasmid #51441: TALEN-CCR5R18-CtermQ3
Purpose: Expresses TALEN targeting right CCR5A site (R18) with Q3 C-terminal domain
Depositing lab: David Liu. Depositing organization: Harvard University. Publication: Broad specificity profiling of TALENs results in engineered nucleases with improved DNA-cleavage specificity. Guilinger JP, Pattanayak V, Reyon D, Tsai SQ, Sander JD, Joung JK, Liu DR. Nat Methods. 2014 Apr;11(4):429-35. doi: 10.1038/nmeth.2845. Epub 2014 Feb 16. PubMed 24531420.
Backbone
  Vector backbone: JDS70
  Backbone manufacturer: Joung lab
  Backbone size w/o insert (bp): 5055
  Total vector size (bp): 8058
  Modifications to backbone: TAL N-terminal: ∆152 (Miller et al. 2011) TAL C-terminus: +63 (Miller et al. 2011) FOKI: KK
  Vector type: Mammalian Expression, TALEN
Growth in bacteria
  Bacterial resistance: Ampicillin, 100 μg/mL
  Growth temperature: 37°C
  Growth strain: XL1 Blue
  Copy number: High Copy
Gene/Insert
  Gene/Insert name: TALEN CCR5 Right (R18) Q3 C-term
  Species: Synthetic
  Insert size (bp): 3003
  Mutation: K788Q, R792Q and R801Q
  Promoter: CMV
  Tag / fusion protein: 3xFLAG (N terminal on insert); Fok1 KK variant (C terminal on insert)
  Cloning method: Ligation Independent Cloning
  Sequencing primers: 5′ TAATACGACTCACTATAGG; 3′ GCTGATCAGCGGGTTTAAAC
Terms and licenses: Academic/Nonprofit Terms; Industry Terms: Not Available to Industry
How to cite: TALEN-CCR5R18-CtermQ3 was a gift from David Liu (Addgene plasmid # 51441 ; http://n2t.net/addgene:51441 ; RRID:Addgene_51441)
