[The description below was written by a language model from this plasmid's Addgene catalogue record and pLannotate feature annotations shown in this document.]
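Description:
TALEN-CCR5R18-CtermQ3 is an 8,058 bp mammalian expression plasmid built on the JDS70 TALEN backbone. It encodes one half of a TALEN pair, the monomer recognising the right-hand (R18) half-site of a target in the human CCR5 locus. It is maintained in E. coli at high copy through a ColE1/pUC-type origin with ampicillin selection (AmpR and its bla promoter). It also carries an f1 origin. A second cassette places the blasticidin S deaminase gene behind tandem SV40 and EM7 promoters with an SV40 polyadenylation signal, which would allow blasticidin selection in mammalian or bacterial cells. Short bleomycin-resistance fragments, lac promoter/operator pieces and small bom and HIV-1 LTR matches appear to be backbone remnants.

The roughly 3 kb synthetic insert is transcribed from the CMV enhancer/promoter and terminated by the bGH poly(A) signal. A T7 promoter lies just upstream of the coding region. The open reading frame begins with an N-terminal 3xFLAG tag, followed by a TAL effector scaffold with the Δ152 N-terminal truncation and a +63 C-terminal segment. The annotation tool recognises only the avrBs3-like N-terminal part, leaving the repeat array that specifies the DNA target unlabelled. The scaffold is fused at its C terminus to the FokI cleavage domain in the KK variant, which must dimerise to cut and so has to be used with a partner TALEN for the left half-site. A V5 tag sequence is annotated just downstream of FokI, but the record does not say whether it is translated.

The "Q3" designation refers to three substitutions in the C-terminal domain (K788Q, R792Q and R801Q) that replace cationic residues with glutamine. According to the associated study, the construct belongs to work on engineering TALENs with improved DNA-cleavage specificity.
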