Features (pLannotate 1.2.2; 25 found; start..end, strand, type, name):
     36..80      -  misc_feature   bom (fragment): basis of mobility region from pBR322
    235..614     +  enhancer       CMV enhancer: human cytomegalovirus immediate early enhancer
    615..818     +  promoter       CMV promoter: human cytomegalovirus (CMV) immediate early promoter
    814..847     +  LTR            5' LTR (truncated) (fragment): truncated 5' long terminal repeat (LTR) from HIV-1
    863..881     +  promoter       T7 promoter: promoter for bacteriophage T7 RNA polymerase
    907..972     +  CDS            3xFLAG: three tandem FLAG® epitope tags, followed by an enterokinase cleavage site
   1024..1533    +  CDS            avrBs3 (fragment): AVRB3_XANEU - Experimental evidence at protein level: Swiss-Prot protein existence level 1. Avirulence protein. Acts as a transcription factor in C.annuum plants. In susceptible plants lacking the Bs3 resistance gene induces expression of a number of genes, including genes homologous to a family of auxin-induced genes, alpha-expansin genes, pectate lyase, anthocyanidin glucoside rhamnosyl transferase and at least one transcription factor, UPA20. Their expression leads to plant hypertrophy in mesophyll cells, probably mainly mediated by UPA20 (PubMed:17962565). In resistant plants induces the h
   3319..3906    +  CDS            FokI cleavage domain: nonspecific DNA cleavage domain of the FokI endonuclease (Li et al., 1992) must dimerize to be catalytically active
   3922..3963    +  CDS            V5 tag: epitope tag from simian virus 5
   4019..4243    +  polyA_signal   bGH poly(A) signal: bovine growth hormone polyadenylation signal
   4247..4268    +  promoter       SV40 promoter (fragment): SV40 enhancer and early promoter
   4289..4717    +  rep_origin     f1 ori (sequence partly withheld): f1 bacteriophage origin of replication; arrow indicates direction of (+) strand synthesis
   4731..5061    +  promoter       SV40 promoter: SV40 enhancer and early promoter
   5109..5156    +  promoter       EM7 promoter: synthetic bacterial promoter&nbsp
   5175..5573    +  CDS            BSD: blasticidin S deaminase; Aspergillus terreus BSD; confers resistance to blasticidin
   5574..5601    +  CDS            BleoR (fragment): antibiotic-binding protein; Sh ble from Streptoalloteichus hindustanus; confers resistance to bleomycin, phleomycin, and Zeocin™
   5611..5736    +  CDS            ble (fragment): BLE_KLEPN - Experimental evidence at protein level: Swiss-Prot protein existence level 1. Binding protein with a strong affinity to the bleomycin family of antibiotics. Binds to CL990; an antimitotic-antibiotic compound. From Klebsiella pneumoniae.
   5731..5852    +  polyA_signal   SV40 poly(A) signal: SV40 polyadenylation signal
   5925..5941    -  protein_bind   lac operator: The lac repressor binds to the lac operator to inhibit transcription in E. coli. This inhibition can be relieved by adding lactose or isopropyl-β-D-thiogalactopyranoside (IPTG). lac repressor encoded by lacI
   5949..5979    -  promoter       lac promoter: promoter for the E. coli lac operon
   5994..6015    -  protein_bind   CAP binding site: CAP binding activates transcription in the presence of cAMP. E. coli catabolite activator protein
   6028..6120    -  CDS            lacI (fragment): lac repressor; lacI; The lac repressor binds to the lac operator to inhibit transcription in E. coli. This inhibition can be relieved by adding lactose or isopropyl-β-D-thiogalactopyranoside (IPTG).
   6303..6891    -  rep_origin     ori: high-copy-number ColE1/pMB1/pBR322/pUC origin of replication
   7062..7922    -  CDS            AmpR: β-lactamase; bla; confers resistance to ampicillin, carbenicillin, and related antibiotics
   7923..8027    -  promoter       AmpR promoter: bla
>Addgene plasmid #51441 | TALEN-CCR5R18-CtermQ3 | depositor full sequence | sequence record 78475 | TALEN CCR5 Right (R18) Q3 C-term
GACGGATCGGGAGATCTCCCGATCCCCTATGGTCGACTCTCAGTACAATCTGCTCTGATGCCGCATAGTT
AAGCCAGTATCTGCTCCCTGCTTGTGTGTTGGAGGTCGCTGAGTAGTGCGCGAGCAAAATTTAAGCTACA
ACAAGGCAAGGCTTGACCGACAATTGCATGAAGAATCTGCTTAGGGTTAGGCGTTTTGCGCTGCTTCGCG
ATGTACGGGCCAGATATACGCGTTGACATTGATTATTGACTAGTTATTAATAGTAATCAATTACGGGGTC
ATTAGTTCATAGCCCATATATGGAGTTCCGCGTTACATAACTTACGGTAAATGGCCCGCCTGGCTGACCG
CCCAACGACCCCCGCCCATTGACGTCAATAATGACGTATGTTCCCATAGTAACGCCAATAGGGACTTTCC
ATTGACGTCAATGGGTGGACTATTTACGGTAAACTGCCCACTTGGCAGTACATCAAGTGTATCATATGCC
AAGTACGCCCCCTATTGACGTCAATGACGGTAAATGGCCCGCCTGGCATTATGCCCAGTACATGACCTTA
TGGGACTTTCCTACTTGGCAGTACATCTACGTATTAGTCATCGCTATTACCATGGTGATGCGGTTTTGGC
AGTACATCAATGGGCGTGGATAGCGGTTTGACTCACGGGGATTTCCAAGTCTCCACCCCATTGACGTCAA
TGGGAGTTTGTTTTGGCACCAAAATCAACGGGACTTTCCAAAATGTCGTAACAACTCCGCCCCATTGACG
CAAATGGGCGGTAGGCGTGTACGGTGGGAGGTCTATATAAGCAGAGCTCTCTGGCTAACTAGAGAACCCA
CTGCTTACTGGCTTATCGAAATTAATACGACTCACTATAGGGAGACCCAAGCTGGCTAGCACCATGGACT
ACAAAGACCATGACGGTGATTATAAAGATCATGACATCGATTACAAGGATGACGATGACAAGATGGCCCC
CAAGAAGAAGAGGAAGGTGGGCATTCACCGCGGGGTACCTATGGTGGACTTGAGGACACTCGGTTATTCG
CAACAGCAACAGGAGAAAATCAAGCCTAAGGTCAGGAGCACCGTCGCGCAACACCACGAGGCGCTTGTGG
GGCATGGCTTCACTCATGCGCATATTGTCGCGCTTTCACAGCACCCTGCGGCGCTTGGGACGGTGGCTGT
CAAATACCAAGATATGATTGCGGCCCTGCCCGAAGCCACGCACGAGGCAATTGTAGGGGTCGGTAAACAG
TGGTCGGGAGCGCGAGCACTTGAGGCGCTGCTGACTGTGGCGGGTGAGCTTAGGGGGCCTCCGCTCCAGC
TCGACACCGGGCAGCTGCTGAAGATCGCGAAGAGAGGGGGAGTAACAGCGGTAGAGGCAGTGCACGCCTG
GCGCAATGCGCTCACCGGGGCCCCCTTGAACCTGACCCCAGACCAGGTAGTCGCAATCGCGTCACATGAC
GGGGGAAAGCAAGCCCTGGAAACCGTGCAAAGGTTGTTGCCGGTCCTTTGTCAAGACCACGGCCTTACAC
CGGAGCAAGTCGTGGCCATTGCAAGCAATGGGGGTGGCAAACAGGCTCTTGAGACGGTTCAGAGACTTCT
CCCAGTTCTCTGTCAAGCCCACGGGCTGACTCCCGATCAAGTTGTAGCGATTGCGTCCAACGGTGGAGGG
AAACAAGCATTGGAGACTGTCCAACGGCTCCTTCCCGTGTTGTGTCAAGCCCACGGTTTGACGCCTGCAC
AAGTGGTCGCCATCGCCAGCCATGATGGCGGTAAGCAGGCGCTGGAAACAGTACAGCGCCTGCTGCCTGT
ACTGTGCCAGGATCATGGACTGACCCCAGACCAGGTAGTCGCAATCGCGTCACATGACGGGGGAAAGCAA
GCCCTGGAAACCGTGCAAAGGTTGTTGCCGGTCCTTTGTCAAGACCACGGCCTTACACCGGAGCAAGTCG
TGGCCATTGCAAGCAACATCGGTGGCAAACAGGCTCTTGAGACGGTTCAGAGACTTCTCCCAGTTCTCTG
TCAAGCCCACGGGCTGACTCCCGATCAAGTTGTAGCGATTGCGAATAACAATGGAGGGAAACAAGCATTG
GAGACTGTCCAACGGCTCCTTCCCGTGTTGTGTCAAGCCCACGGTTTGACGCCTGCACAAGTGGTCGCCA
TCGCCTCCAATATTGGCGGTAAGCAGGCGCTGGAAACAGTACAGCGCCTGCTGCCTGTACTGTGCCAGGA
TCATGGACTGACCCCAGACCAGGTAGTCGCAATCGCGTCGAACATTGGGGGAAAGCAAGCCCTGGAAACC
GTGCAAAGGTTGTTGCCGGTCCTTTGTCAAGACCACGGCCTTACACCGGAGCAAGTCGTGGCCATTGCAA
GCAATGGGGGTGGCAAACAGGCTCTTGAGACGGTTCAGAGACTTCTCCCAGTTCTCTGTCAAGCCCACGG
GCTGACTCCCGATCAAGTTGTAGCGATTGCGTCCAACGGTGGAGGGAAACAAGCATTGGAGACTGTCCAA
CGGCTCCTTCCCGTGTTGTGTCAAGCCCACGGTTTGACGCCTGCACAAGTGGTCGCCATCGCCAACAACA
ACGGCGGTAAGCAGGCGCTGGAAACAGTACAGCGCCTGCTGCCTGTACTGTGCCAGGATCATGGACTGAC
CCCAGACCAGGTAGTCGCAATCGCGTCGAACATTGGGGGAAAGCAAGCCCTGGAAACCGTGCAAAGGTTG
TTGCCGGTCCTTTGTCAAGACCACGGCCTTACACCGGAGCAAGTCGTGGCCATTGCAAGCAATGGGGGTG
GCAAACAGGCTCTTGAGACGGTTCAGAGACTTCTCCCAGTTCTCTGTCAAGCCCACGGGCTGACTCCCGA
TCAAGTTGTAGCGATTGCGTCGAACATTGGAGGGAAACAAGCATTGGAGACTGTCCAACGGCTCCTTCCC
GTGTTGTGTCAAGCCCACGGTTTGACGCCTGCACAAGTGGTCGCCATCGCCAGCCATGATGGCGGTAAGC
AGGCGCTGGAAACAGTACAGCGCCTGCTGCCTGTACTGTGCCAGGATCATGGACTGACACCCGAACAGGT
GGTCGCCATTGCTTCTAATGGGGGAGGACGGCCAGCCTTGGAGTCCATCGTAGCCCAATTGTCCAGGCCC
GATCCCGCGTTGGCTGCGTTAACGAATGACCATCTGGTGGCGTTGGCATGTCTTGGTGGACGACCCGCGC
TCGATGCAGTCAAAAAGGGTCTGCCTCATGCTCCCGCATTGATCCAAAGAACCAACCAACGGATTCCCGA
GAGAACTTCCCATCAAGTCGCGGGATCCCAACTAGTCAAAAGTGAACTGGAGGAGAAGAAATCTGAACTT
CGTCATAAATTGAAATATGTGCCTCATGAATATATTGAATTAATTGAAATTGCCAGAAATTCCACTCAGG
ATAGAATTCTTGAAATGAAGGTAATGGAATTTTTTATGAAAGTTTATGGATATAGAGGTAAACATTTGGG
TGGATCAAGGAAACCGGACGGAGCAATTTATACTGTCGGATCTCCTATTGATTACGGTGTGATCGTGGAT
ACTAAAGCTTATAGCGGAGGTTATAATCTGCCAATTGGCCAAGCAGATGAAATGCAACGATATGTCAAAG
AAAATCAAACACGAAACAAACATATCAACCCTAATGAATGGTGGAAAGTCTATCCATCTTCTGTAACGGA
ATTTAAGTTTTTATTTGTGAGTGGTCACTTTAAAGGAAACTACAAAGCTCAGCTTACACGATTAAATCAT
AAGACTAATTGTAATGGAGCTGTTCTTAGTGTAGAAGAGCTTTTAATTGGTGGAGAAATGATTAAAGCCG
GCACATTAACCTTAGAGGAAGTGAGACGGAAATTTAATAACGGCGAGATAAACTTTTAAGGGCCCTTCGA
AGGTAAGCCTATCCCTAACCCTCTCCTCGGTCTCGATTCTACGCGTACCGGTCATCATCACCATCACCAT
TGAGTTTAAACCCGCTGATCAGCCTCGACTGTGCCTTCTAGTTGCCAGCCATCTGTTGTTTGCCCCTCCC
CCGTGCCTTCCTTGACCCTGGAAGGTGCCACTCCCACTGTCCTTTCCTAATAAAATGAGGAAATTGCATC
GCATTGTCTGAGTAGGTGTCATTCTATTCTGGGGGGTGGGGTGGGGCAGGACAGCAAGGGGGAGGATTGG
GAAGACAATAGCAGGCATGCTGGGGATGCGGTGGGCTCTATGGCTTCTGAGGCGGAAAGAACCAGCTGGG
GCTCTAGGGGGTATCCCC
[124 nt withheld, positions 4289-4412]
C
[32 nt withheld, positions 4414-4445]
CA
[57 nt withheld, positions 4448-4504]
A
[49 nt withheld, positions 4506-4554]
CCTTTGACGTTGGAGTCCACGTTCTTT
[37 nt withheld, positions 4582-4618]
ACCCTATCTCGGTCTATTCTTTTGATTTATAAGGGATTTTGGGGATTTCGGCCTATTGGTTAAAAAATGA
GCTGATTTAACAAAAATTTAACGCGAATTAATTCTGTGGAATGTGTGTCAGTTAGGGTGTGGAAAGTCCC
CAGGCTCCCCAGGCAGGCAGAAGTATGCAAAGCATGCATCTCAATTAGTCAGCAACCAGGTGTGGAAAGT
CCCCAGGCTCCCCAGCAGGCAGAAGTATGCAAAGCATGCATCTCAATTAGTCAGCAACCATAGTCCCGCC
CCTAACTCCGCCCATCCCGCCCCTAACTCCGCCCAGTTCCGCCCATTCTCCGCCCCATGGCTGACTAATT
TTTTTTATTTATGCAGAGGCCGAGGCCGCCTCTGCCTCTGAGCTATTCCAGAAGTAGTGAGGAGGCTTTT
TTGGAGGCCTAGGCTTTTGCAAAAAGCTCCCGGGAGCTTGTATATCCATTTTCGGATCTGATCAGCACGT
GTTGACAATTAATCATCGGCATAGTATATCGGCATAGTATAATACGACAAGGTGAGGAACTAAACCATGG
CCAAGCCTTTGTCTCAAGAAGAATCCACCCTCATTGAAAGAGCAACGGCTACAATCAACAGCATCCCCAT
CTCTGAAGACTACAGCGTCGCCAGCGCAGCTCTCTCTAGCGACGGCCGCATCTTCACTGGTGTCAATGTA
TATCATTTTACTGGGGGACCTTGTGCAGAACTCGTGGTGCTGGGCACTGCTGCTGCTGCGGCAGCTGGCA
ACCTGACTTGTATCGTCGCGATCGGAAATGAGAACAGGGGCATCTTGAGCCCCTGCGGACGGTGTCGACA
GGTGCTTCTCGATCTGCATCCTGGGATCAAAGCGATAGTGAAGGACAGTGATGGACAGCCGACGGCAGTT
GGGATTCGTGAATTGCTGCCCTCTGGTTATGTGTGGGAGGGCTAAGCACTTCGTGGCCGAGGAGCAGGAC
TGACACGTGCTACGAGATTTCGATTCCACCGCCGCCTTCTATGAAAGGTTGGGCTTCGGAATCGTTTTCC
GGGACGCCGGCTGGATGATCCTCCAGCGCGGGGATCTCATGCTGGAGTTCTTCGCCCACCCCAACTTGTT
TATTGCAGCTTATAATGGTTACAAATAAAGCAATAGCATCACAAATTTCACAAATAAAGCATTTTTTTCA
CTGCATTCTAGTTGTGGTTTGTCCAAACTCATCAATGTATCTTATCATGTCTGTATACCGTCGACCTCTA
GCTAGAGCTTGGCGTAATCATGGTCATAGCTGTTTCCTGTGTGAAATTGTTATCCGCTCACAATTCCACA
CAACATACGAGCCGGAAGCATAAAGTGTAAAGCCTGGGGTGCCTAATGAGTGAGCTAACTCACATTAATT
GCGTTGCGCTCACTGCCCGCTTTCCAGTCGGGAAACCTGTCGTGCCAGCTGCATTAATGAATCGGCCAAC
GCGCGGGGAGAGGCGGTTTGCGTATTGGGCGCTCTTCCGCTTCCTCGCTCACTGACTCGCTGCGCTCGGT
CGTTCGGCTGCGGCGAGCGGTATCAGCTCACTCAAAGGCGGTAATACGGTTATCCACAGAATCAGGGGAT
AACGCAGGAAAGAACATGTGAGCAAAAGGCCAGCAAAAGGCCAGGAACCGTAAAAAGGCCGCGTTGCTGG
CGTTTTTCCATAGGCTCCGCCCCCCTGACGAGCATCACAAAAATCGACGCTCAAGTCAGAGGTGGCGAAA
CCCGACAGGACTATAAAGATACCAGGCGTTTCCCCCTGGAAGCTCCCTCGTGCGCTCTCCTGTTCCGACC
CTGCCGCTTACCGGATACCTGTCCGCCTTTCTCCCTTCGGGAAGCGTGGCGCTTTCTCAATGCTCACGCT
GTAGGTATCTCAGTTCGGTGTAGGTCGTTCGCTCCAAGCTGGGCTGTGTGCACGAACCCCCCGTTCAGCC
CGACCGCTGCGCCTTATCCGGTAACTATCGTCTTGAGTCCAACCCGGTAAGACACGACTTATCGCCACTG
GCAGCAGCCACTGGTAACAGGATTAGCAGAGCGAGGTATGTAGGCGGTGCTACAGAGTTCTTGAAGTGGT
GGCCTAACTACGGCTACACTAGAAGGACAGTATTTGGTATCTGCGCTCTGCTGAAGCCAGTTACCTTCGG
AAAAAGAGTTGGTAGCTCTTGATCCGGCAAACAAACCACCGCTGGTAGCGGTGGTTTTTTTGTTTGCAAG
CAGCAGATTACGCGCAGAAAAAAAGGATCTCAAGAAGATCCTTTGATCTTTTCTACGGGGTCTGACGCTC
AGTGGAACGAAAACTCACGTTAAGGGATTTTGGTCATGAGATTATCAAAAAGGATCTTCACCTAGATCCT
TTTAAATTAAAAATGAAGTTTTAAATCAATCTAAAGTATATATGAGTAAACTTGGTCTGACAGTTACCAA
TGCTTAATCAGTGAGGCACCTATCTCAGCGATCTGTCTATTTCGTTCATCCATAGTTGCCTGACTCCCCG
TCGTGTAGATAACTACGATACGGGAGGGCTTACCATCTGGCCCCAGTGCTGCAATGATACCGCGAGACCC
ACGCTCACCGGCTCCAGATTTATCAGCAATAAACCAGCCAGCCGGAAGGGCCGAGCGCAGAAGTGGTCCT
GCAACTTTATCCGCCTCCATCCAGTCTATTAATTGTTGCCGGGAAGCTAGAGTAAGTAGTTCGCCAGTTA
ATAGTTTGCGCAACGTTGTTGCCATTGCTACAGGCATCGTGGTGTCACGCTCGTCGTTTGGTATGGCTTC
ATTCAGCTCCGGTTCCCAACGATCAAGGCGAGTTACATGATCCCCCATGTTGTGCAAAAAAGCGGTTAGC
TCCTTCGGTCCTCCGATCGTTGTCAGAAGTAAGTTGGCCGCAGTGTTATCACTCATGGTTATGGCAGCAC
TGCATAATTCTCTTACTGTCATGCCATCCGTAAGATGCTTTTCTGTGACTGGTGAGTACTCAACCAAGTC
ATTCTGAGAATAGTGTATGCGGCGACCGAGTTGCTCTTGCCCGGCGTCAATACGGGATAATACCGCGCCA
CATAGCAGAACTTTAAAAGTGCTCATCATTGGAAAACGTTCTTCGGGGCGAAAACTCTCAAGGATCTTAC
CGCTGTTGAGATCCAGTTCGATGTAACCCACTCGTGCACCCAACTGATCTTCAGCATCTTTTACTTTCAC
CAGCGTTTCTGGGTGAGCAAAAACAGGAAGGCAAAATGCCGCAAAAAAGGGAATAAGGGCGACACGGAAA
TGTTGAATACTCATACTCTTCCTTTTTCAATATTATTGAAGCATTTATCAGGGTTATTGTCTCATGAGCG
GATACATATTTGAATGTATTTAGAAAAATAAACAAATAGGGGTTCCGCGCACATTTCCCCGAAAAGTGCC
ACCTGACGTC
