>Addgene plasmid #51441 | TALEN-CCR5R18-CtermQ3 | depositor partial sequence | sequence record 78476 | T7
NCGGTGATTATAAAGATCATGACATCGATTACAAGGATGACGATGACAAGATGGCCCCCAAGAAGAAGAG
GAAGGTGGGCATTCACCGCGGGGTACCTATGGTGGACTTGAGGACACTCGGTTATTCGCAACAGCAACAG
GAGAAAATCAAGCCTAAGGTCAGGAGCACCGTCGCGCAACACCACGAGGCGCTTGTGGGGCATGGCTTCA
CTCATGCGCATATTGTCGCGCTTTCACAGCACCCTGCGGCGCTTGGGACGGTGGCTGTCAAATACCAAGA
TATGATTGCGGCCCTGCCCGAAGCCACGCACGAGGCAATTGTAGGGGTCGGTAAACAGTGGTCGGGAGCG
CGAGCACTTGAGGCGCTGCTGACTGTGGCGGGTGAGCTTAGGGGGCCTCCGCTCCAGCTCGACACCGGGC
AGCTGCTGAAGATCGCGAAGAGAGGGGGAGTAACAGCGGTAGAGGCAGTGCACGCCTGGCGCAATGCGCT
CACCGGGGCCCCCTTGAACCTGACCCCAGACCAGGTAGTCGCAATCGCGTCACATGACGGGGGAAAGCAA
GCCCTGNAAACCGTGCAAAGGTTGTTGCCGGTCCTTTGTCAAGACCACGGCCTTACACCGGAGCAAGTCG
TGGCCATTGCAAGCAATGGGGGTGGCAAACAGGCTCTTGANACGGTTCAGAGACTTCTCCCAGTTCTCTG
TCAAGCCCACNGGCTGACTCCCGATCAAGTTGTAGCGATTGCGTCCAACGGTGGANGGAAACAAGCATNN
NAGACTGTCCAACGGCTCTTCCCGTGNTGTGTCNAGNCNNCGNNTTGACGCCTGNNCAAG
