>Addgene plasmid #51441 | TALEN-CCR5R18-CtermQ3 | depositor partial sequence | sequence record 78477 | TALEN-fwd2
GCCCTGGAAACCGTGCAAAGGTTGTTGCCGGTCCTTTGTCAAGACCACGGCCTTACACCGGAGCAAGTCG
TGGCCATTGCAAGCAATGGGGGTGGCAAACAGGCTCTTGAGACGGTTCAGAGACTTCTCCCAGTTCTCTG
TCAAGCCCACGGGCTGACTCCCGATCAAGTTGTAGCGATTGCGTCCAACGGTGGAGGGAAACAAGCATTG
GAGACTGTCCAACGGCTCCTTCCCGTGTTGTGTCAAGCCCACGGTTTGACGCCTGCACAAGTGGTCGCCA
TCGCCAGCCATGATGGCGGTAAGCAGGCGCTGGAAACAGTACAGCGCCTGCTGCCTGTACTGTGCCAGGA
TCATGGACTGACCCCAGACCAGGTAGTCGCAATCGCGTCACATGACGGGGGAAAGCAAGCCCTGGAAACC
GTGCAAAGGTTGTTGCCGGTCCTTTGTCAAGACCACGGCCTTACACCGGAGCAAGTCGTGGCCATTGCAA
GCAACATCGGTGGCAAACAGGCTCTTGAGACGGTTCAGAGACTTCTCCCAGTTCTCTGTCAAGCCCACGG
GCTGACTCCCGATCAAGTTGTAGCGATTGCGAATAACAATGGAGGGAAACAAGCATTGGAGACTGTCCAA
CGGCTCCTTCCCGTGTTGTGTCAAGCCCACGGTTTGACGCCTGCACAAGTGGTCGCCATCGCCTCCAATA
TTGGCGGTAAGCAGGCGCTGGNNCAGTACAGCGCCTGCTGCCTGTACTGTGCCAGGATCATGGACTGACC
CCAGACCAGGTAGTCGCAATCGCGTCGAACATTGGGGGAAAGCAAGCCCTGGAAACCGTG
