>Addgene plasmid #51441 | TALEN-CCR5R18-CtermQ3 | depositor partial sequence | sequence record 78478 | TALEN-rev2
GTGTCAGTCCATGATCCTGGCACAGTACAGGCAGCAGGCGCTGTACTGTTTCCAGCGCCTGCTTACCGCC
ATCATGGCTGGCGATGGCGACCACTTGTGCAGGCGTCAAACCGTGGGCTTGACACAACACGGGAAGGAGC
CGTTGGACAGTCTCCAATGCTTGTTTCCCTCCAATGTTCGACGCAATCGCTACAACTTGATCGGGAGTCA
GCCCGTGGGCTTGACAGAGAACTGGGAGAAGTCTCTGAACCGTCTCAAGAGCCTGTTTGCCACCCCCATT
GCTTGCAATGGCCACGACTTGCTCCGGTGTAAGGCCGTGGTCTTGACAAAGGACCGGCAACAACCTTTGC
ACGGTTTCCAGGGCTTGCTTTCCCCCAATGTTCGACGCGATTGCGACTACCTGGTCTGGGGTCAGTCCAT
GATCCTGGCACAGTACAGGCAGCANGCGCTGTACTGTTTCCAGCGCCTGCTTACCGCCGTTGTTGTTGGC
GATGGCGACCACTTGTGCAGGCGTCAAACCGTGNNCTTGACACAACACGGGAAAGGAGCCGTTGGACAGT
CTCCAATGCTTGTTTCCCTCCACCGTTGGACGCAATCGCTACAACTTGATCGGGAGTCAGCCCGTGGGCT
TGACNGAGAACTGGGNNAAGTCTNNNGAANCGTCNNNNANCCTGNTTGCCNCCCCCATTGCNTGCAATGG
NNACGANTNNNNCGNNNNAANNNGNGGNCNTGANNNAANNCNGCANNNNNNNNNNNGTTTCCNGGCTNGN
TTCCCCNATGNTCGANNNNNANTGNNNNNNCTNNNCTGGGNCANNNCNTNNATNCTGNNN
