>Addgene plasmid #51441 | TALEN-CCR5R18-CtermQ3 | depositor partial sequence | sequence record 78479 | TALEN-rev1
AGGAGAGGGTTAGGGATAGGCTTACCTTCGAAGGGCCCTTAAAAGTTTATCTCGCCGTTATTAAATTTCC
GTCTCACTTCCTCTAAGGTTAATGTGCCGGCTTTAATCATTTCTCCACCAATTAAAAGCTCTTCTACACT
AAGAACAGCTCCATTACAATTAGTCTTATGATTTAATCGTGTAAGCTGAGCTTTGTAGTTTCCTTTAAAG
TGACCACTCACAAATAAAAACTTAAATTCCGTTACAGAAGATGGATAGACTTTCCACCATTCATTAGGGT
TGATATGTTTGTTTCGTGTTTGATTTTCTTTGACATATCGTTGCATTTCATCTGCTTGGCCAATTGGCAG
ATTATAACCTCCGCTATAAGCTTTAGTATCCACGATCACACCGTAATCAATAGGAGATCCGACAGTATAA
ATTGCTCCGTCCGGTTTCCTTGATCCACCCAAATGTTTACCTCTATATCCATAAACTTTCATAAAAAATT
CCATTACCTTCATTTCAAGAATTCTATCCTGAGTGGAATTTCTGGCAATTTCAATTAATTCAATATATTC
ATGAGGCACATATTTCAATTTATGACGAAGTTCAGATTTCTTCTCCTCCAGTTCACTTTTGACTAGTTGG
GATCCCGCGACTTGATGGGAAGTTCTCTCGGGAATCCGTTGGTTGGTTCTTTGGATCAATGCGGGAGCAT
GAGGCAGACCCTTTTTGACTGCATCGAGCGCGGGTAGTCCACCAAGACATGCCAACGCCACCAGATGGTA
ATTCGTTACGCAGCCAACGCGGGATCGGGCCTGGACAATTGGGCTACGATGGACTCCAAG
