>Addgene plasmid #51441 | TALEN-CCR5R18-CtermQ3 | addgene partial sequence | sequence record 81184 | CMV-F 5'-CGCAAATGGGCGGTAGGCGTG-3'
CTCTGGCTAACTAGAGAACCCACTGCTTACTGGCTTATCGAAATTAATACGACTCACTATAGGGAGACCC
AAGCTGGCTAGCACCATGGACTACAAAGACCATGACGGTGATTATAAAGATCATGACATCGATTACAAGG
ATGACGATGACAAGATGGCCCCCAAGAAGAAGAGGAAGGTGGGCATTCACCGCGGGGTACCTATGGTGGA
CTTGAGGACACTCGGTTATTCGCAACAGCAACAGGAGAAAATCAAGCCTAAGGTCAGGAGCACCGTCGCG
CAACACCACGAGGCGCTTGTGGGGCATGGCTTCACTCATGCGCATATTGTCGCGCTTTCACAGCACCCTG
CGGCGCTTGGGACGGTGGCTGTCAAATACCAAGATATGATTGCGGCCCTGCCCGAAGCCACGCACGAGGC
AATTGTAGGGGTCGGTAAACAGTGGTCGGGAGCGCGAGCACTTGAGGCGCTGCTGACTGTGGCGGGTGAG
CTTAGGGGGCCTCCGCTCCAGCTCGACACCGGGCAGCTGCTGAAGATCGCGAAGAGAGGGGGAGTAACAG
CGGTAGAGGCAGTGCACGCCTGGCGCAATGCGCTCACCGGGGCCCCCTTGAACCTGACCCCAGACCAGGT
AGTCGCAATCGCGTCACATGACGGGGGAAAGCAAGCCCTGGAAACCGTGCAAAGGTTGTTGCCGGTCCTT
TGTCAAGACCACGGCCTTACACCGGAGCAAGTCGTGGCCATTGCAAGCAATGGGGGTGGCAAACAGGCTC
TTGAGACGGTTC
