>Addgene plasmid #51441 | TALEN-CCR5R18-CtermQ3 | addgene partial sequence | sequence record 81185 | JDS-TALEN-F 5'-TAGGGGTCGGTAAACAGTGG-3'
TTAGGGGGCCTCCGCTCCAGCTCGACACCGGGCAGCTGCTGAAGATCGCGAAGAGAGGGGGAGTAACAGC
GGTAGAGGCAGTGCACGCCTGGCGCAATGCGCTCACCGGGGCCCCCTTGAACCTGACCCCAGACCAGGTA
GTCGCAATCGCGTCACATGACGGGGGAAAGCAAGCCCTGGAAACCGTGCAAAGGTTGTTGCCGGTCCTTT
GTCAAGACCACGGCCTTACACCGGAGCAAGTCGTGGCCATTGCAAGCAATGGGGGTGGCAAACAGGCTCT
TGAGACGGTTCAGAGACTTCTCCCAGTTCTCTGTCAAGCCCACGGGCTGACTCCCGATCAAGTTGTAGCG
ATTGCGTCCAACGGTGGAGGGAAACAAGCATTGGAGACTGTCCAACGGCTCCTTCCCGTGTTGTGTCAAG
CCCACGGTTTGACGCCTGCACAAGTGGTCGCCATCGCCAGCCATGATGGCGGTAAGCAGGCGCTGGAAAC
AGTACAGCGCCTGCTGCCTGTACTGTGCCAGGATCATGGACTGACCCCAGACCAGGTAGTCGCAATCGCG
TCACATGACGGGGGAAAGCAAGCCCTGGAAACCGTGCAAAGGTTGTTGCCGGTCCTTTGTCAAGACCACG
GCCTTACACCGGAGCAAGTCGTGGCCATTGCAAGCAACATCGGTGGCAAACAGGCTCTTGAGACGGTTCA
GAGACTTCTCCCAGTTCTCTGTCAAGCCCACGGGCTGACTCCCGATCAAGTTGTAGCGATTGC
