>Addgene plasmid #51441 | TALEN-CCR5R18-CtermQ3 | addgene partial sequence | sequence record 81186 | BGH-rev 5'-TAGAAGGCACAGTCGAGG-3'
GAGGAGAGGGTTAGGGATAGGCTTACCTTCGAAGGGCCCTTAAAAGTTTATCTCGCCGTTATTAAATTTC
CGTCTCACTTCCTCTAAGGTTAATGTGCCGGCTTTAATCATTTCTCCACCAATTAAAAGCTCTTCTACAC
TAAGAACAGCTCCATTACAATTAGTCTTATGATTTAATCGTGTAAGCTGAGCTTTGTAGTTTCCTTTAAA
GTGACCACTCACAAATAAAAACTTAAATTCCGTTACAGAAGATGGATAGACTTTCCACCATTCATTAGGG
TTGATATGTTTGTTTCGTGTTTGATTTTCTTTGACATATCGTTGCATTTCATCTGCTTGGCCAATTGGCA
GATTATAACCTCCGCTATAAGCTTTAGTATCCACGATCACACCGTAATCAATAGGAGATCCGACAGTATA
AATTGCTCCGTCCGGTTTCCTTGATCCACCCAAATGTTTACCTCTATATCCATAAACTTTCATAAAAAAT
TCCATTACCTTCATTTCAAGAATTCTATCCTGAGTGGAATTTCTGGCAATTTCAATTAATTCAATATATT
CATGAGGCACATATTTCAATTTATGACGAAGTTCAGATTTCTTCTCCTCCAGTTCACTTTTGACTAGTTG
GGATCCCGCGACTTGATGGGAAGTTCTCTCGGGAATCCGTTGGTTGGTTCTTTGGATCAATGCGGGAGCA
TGAGGCAGACCCTTTTTGACTGCATCGAGCGCGGGTCGTCCACCAAGACATGCCAACGCCACCAGATGGT
CATTCGTTAACGCAGCC
